Addgene plasmid #55439: mCerulean3-PMP-N-10
Purpose: Localization: Peroxisomes, Excitation: 433, Emission: 475
Depositing lab: Michael Davidson. Depositing organization: Florida State University, Tallahassee. Publication: An improved cerulean fluorescent protein with enhanced brightness and reduced reversible photoswitching. Markwardt ML, Kremers GJ, Kraft CA, Ray K, Cranfill PJ, Wilson KA, Day RN, Wachter RM, Davidson MW, Rizzo MA. PLoS One. 2011 . 6(3):e17896. 10.1371/journal.pone.0017896 PubMed 21479270.
Backbone
  Vector backbone: mCerulean3-N1
  Backbone size w/o insert (bp): 4750
  Vector type: Mammalian Expression
  Selectable markers: Neomycin (select with G418)
Growth in bacteria
  Bacterial resistance: Kanamycin, 50 μg/mL
  Growth temperature: 37°C
  Growth strain: DH5alpha
  Copy number: High Copy
Gene/Insert
  Gene/Insert name: PMP (alt name: NM_018663.1)
  Species: H. sapiens (human)
  Entrez Gene: PXMP2 (a.k.a. PMP22)
  Promoter: CMV
  Tag / fusion protein: mCerulean3 (C terminal on backbone)
  Cloning method: Unknown
  Sequencing primers: 5′ CMV-F; 3′ SV40pA-R
Terms and licenses: Academic/Nonprofit Terms; Industry Terms: Not Available to Industry
Depositor comments: . Excitation = 433; Emission = 475
How to cite: mCerulean3-PMP-N-10 was a gift from Michael Davidson (Addgene plasmid # 55439 ; http://n2t.net/addgene:55439 ; RRID:Addgene_55439)
