[The description below was written by a language model from this plasmid's Addgene catalogue record.]
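Description:
mCerulean3-PMP-N-10 is a mammalian expression plasmid built on the mCerulean3-N1 backbone (about 4.75 kb without insert), designed to label peroxisomes with a cyan fluorescent protein. It is maintained in E. coli as a high-copy plasmid under kanamycin selection, and it carries a neomycin resistance marker so that transfected mammalian cells can be selected with G418. The record gives no feature table, so the specific origins of replication and the promoter arrangement driving the resistance marker are not stated. The use of an SV40 polyA reverse sequencing primer suggests an SV40 polyadenylation signal downstream of the fusion cassette.

The payload is the human peroxisomal membrane protein PXMP2 (also known as PMP22), expressed from the CMV immediate-early promoter, a strong constitutive promoter in most mammalian cell lines. In this N1-type layout the insert sits upstream of the fluorescent protein, so mCerulean3 is fused to the C terminus of PMP. The "10" in the name probably refers to the length of the linker between the two parts, but the record does not confirm this. The peroxisomal membrane protein directs the fusion to peroxisomes, while mCerulean3 supplies the signal. It is an improved Cerulean variant with higher brightness and reduced reversible photoswitching, with excitation at 433 nm and emission at 475 nm.

The construct is typically used as an organelle marker for live- or fixed-cell fluorescence microscopy, either to visualise peroxisome distribution and dynamics or as a cyan channel in multicolour imaging. The cloning method is not recorded.
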