>Addgene plasmid #55439 | mCerulean3-PMP-N-10 | depositor partial sequence | sequence record 85844 | insert sequence
GACGTCAGATCCGCTAGCGCTACCGGACTCAGATCTGCCACCATGGCGCCGGCCGCGTCCAGGCTGCGGG
CCGAAGCCGGGCTCGGGGCGCTGCCGCGGCGGGCGCTCGCCCAGTACTTGCTCTTCCTGCGGCTCTACCC
GGTGCTCACCAAGGCGGCCACCAGTGGCATTTTGTCAGCACTTGGGAACTTCCTGGCCCAGATGATTGAG
AAGAAGCGGAAAAAAGAAAACTCTAGAAGTCTGGATGTCGGTGGGCCTCTGAGATATGCCGTTTACGGGT
TCTTCTTCACAGGGCCGCTGAGTCACTTCTTCTACTTCTTCATGGAACATTGGATCCCTCCTGAGGTCCC
CCTGGCAGGGCTCAGGAGGCTTCTCCTGGACCGCCTCGTCTTTGCACCGGCCTTCCTCATGTTGTTCTTC
CTCATCATGAACTTTCTGGAGGGGAAAGACGCCTCAGCCTTCGCCGCCAAGATGAGGGGGGGCTTCTGGC
CGGCGCTGAGGATGAACTGGCGGGTGTGGACGCCACTACAGTTCATCAACATCAACTACGTCCCTCTGAA
GTTCCGGGTGCTCTTCGCCAACCTGGCAGCTCTGTTCTGGTATGCCTACCTGGCCTCCTTGGGGAAGAGC
GGCTCCGGTAGCGGACCGGTCGCCACCATGGTGAGCAAGGGCGAGGAGCTGTTCACCGGGGTGGTGCCCA
TCCTGGTCGAGCTGGACGGCGACGTAAACGGCCACAAGTTCAGCGTGTCCGGCGAGGGCGAGGGCGATGC
CACCTACGGCAAGCTGACCCTGAAGTTCATCTGCACCACCGGCAAGCTGCCCGTGCCCTGGCCCACCCTC
GTGACCACCCTGAGCTGGGGCGTGCAGTGCTTCGCCCGCTACCCCGACCACATGAAGCAGCACGACTTCT
TCAAGTCCGCCATGCCCGAAGGCTACGTCCAGGAGCGCACCATCTTCTTCAAGGACGACGGCAACTACAA
GACCCGCGCCGAGGTGAAGTTCGAGGGCGACACCCTGGTGAACCGCATCGAGCTGAAGGGCATCGACTTC
AAGGAGGACGGCAACATCCTGGGGCACAAGCTGGAGTACAACGCCATCCACGGCAACGTCTATATCACCG
CCGACAAGCAGAAGAACGGCATCAAGGCCAACTTCGGCCTCAACTGCAACATCGAGGACGGCAGCGTGCA
GCTCGCCGACCACTACCAGCAGAACACCCCCATCGGCGACGGCCCCGTGCTGCTGCCCGACAACCACTAC
CTGAGCACCCAGTCCAAGCTGAGCAAAGACCCCAACGAGAAGCGCGATCACATGGTCCTGCTGGAGTTCG
TGACCGCCGCCGGGATCACTCTCGGCATGGACGAGCTGTACAAGTAAAGCGGCCGCGACTCTAGATCATA
ATCAGCCATACCACATT
