>Addgene plasmid #55439 | mCerulean3-PMP-N-10 | addgene partial sequence | sequence record 151728 | EGFP-N 5'-CGTCGCCGTCCAGCTCGACCAG-3'
GCTCCTCGCCCTTGCTCACCATGGTGGCGACCGGTCCGCTACCGGAGCCGCTCTTCCCCAAGGAGGCCAG
GTAGGCATACCAGAACAGAGCTGCCAGGTTGGCGAAGAGCACCCGGAACTTCAGAGGGACGTAGTTGATG
TTGATGAACTGTAGTGGCGTCCACACCCGCCAGTTCATCCTCAGCGCCGGCCAGAAGCCCCCCCTCATCT
TGGCGGCGAAGGCTGAGGCGTCTTTCCCCTCCAGAAAGTTCATGATGAGGAAGAACAACATGAGGAAGGC
CGGTGCAAAGACGAGGCGGTCCAGGAGAAGCCTCCTGAGCCCTGCCAGGGGGACCTCAGGAGGGATCCAA
TGTTCCATGAAGAAGTAGAAGAAGTGACTCAGCGGCCCTGTGAAGAAGAACCCGTAAACGGCATATCTCA
GAGGCCCACCGACATCCAGACTTCTAGAGTTTTCTTTTTTCCGCTTCTTCTCAATCATCTGGGCCAGGAA
GTTCCCAAGTGCTGACAAAATGCCACTGGTGGCCGCCTTGGTGAGCACCGGGTAGAGCCGCAGGAAGAGC
AAGTACTGGGCGAGCGCCCGCCGCGGCAGCGCCCCGAGCCCGGCTTCGGCCCGCAGCCTGGACGCGGCCG
GCGCCATGGTGGCAGATCTGAGTCCGGTAGCGCTAGCGGATCTGACGGTTCACTAAACCAGCTCTGCTTA
TATAGACCTCCCACCGTACACGCCTACCGCCCATTTGCGTCAATGGGGCGGAGTTGTTACGACATTTTGG
AAAGTCCCGTTGATTTTGGTGCCAAAACAAACTCCCATTGACGTCAATGG
